Addgene plasmid #98973: pUC CBA-SpCas9D10Anickase.EF1a-BFP.sgLMNApair2
Purpose: Cas9 Homologous Recombination Reporter. SpCas9D10A nickase and a pair of sgRNAs targeting hLMNA. Generates breaks with 96bp 5' overhangs. TagBFP.
Depositing lab: Jan Karlseder. Depositing organization: Salk Institute for Biological Studies. Publication: Regulation of DNA repair pathway choice in S and G2 phases by the NHEJ inhibitor CYREN. Arnoult N, Correia A, Ma J, Merlo A, Garcia-Gomez S, Maric M, Tognetti M, Benner CW, Boulton SJ, Saghatelian A, Karlseder J. Nature. 2017 Sep 20;549(7673):548-552. doi: 10.1038/nature24023. PubMed 28959974.
Backbone
  Vector backbone: pX460
  Backbone manufacturer: Feng Zhang
  Total vector size (bp): 6815
  Vector type: Mammalian Expression
Growth in bacteria
  Bacterial resistance: Ampicillin, 100 μg/mL
  Growth temperature: 37°C
  Growth strain: DH5alpha
  Copy number: High Copy
Gene/Insert
  Gene/Insert name: LMNA sgRNAs pair 2 and Cas9(D10A)
  Species: H. sapiens (human)
Terms and licenses: Academic/Nonprofit Terms; Industry Terms: Not Available to Industry
How to cite: pUC CBA-SpCas9D10Anickase.EF1a-BFP.sgLMNApair2 was a gift from Jan Karlseder (Addgene plasmid # 98973 ; http://n2t.net/addgene:98973 ; RRID:Addgene_98973)
