[The description below was written by a language model from this plasmid's Addgene catalogue record and pLannotate feature annotations shown in this document.]
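Description:
pUC CBA-SpCas9D10Anickase.EF1a-BFP.sgLMNApair2 is a mammalian expression plasmid built on the pX460 nickase backbone. It delivers, from a single vector, everything needed to make a paired-nick break at the human LMNA locus. It is propagated in E. coli through a high-copy ColE1/pUC-type origin with ampicillin selection (AmpR with its bla promoter). An f1 origin, a single annotated AAV2 ITR and short bom and rop fragments are also detected and appear to be backbone remnants rather than functional parts of the payload. The catalogue lists the vector size as 6,815 bp, whereas the annotated sequence record is 9,780 nt and is labelled a partial NGS result, so the two figures do not agree.

The main cassette uses a CMV enhancer, chicken β-actin promoter and hybrid CBA/MVM intron (the CBA/CBh-type arrangement) to drive Streptococcus pyogenes Cas9. The protein ends in a nucleoplasmin nuclear localisation signal and the transcript is terminated by a bGH polyadenylation signal. According to the record this Cas9 carries the D10A mutation, which makes it a nickase that cuts only one DNA strand. Two guide RNA units are present, one under the human U6 promoter and one under the human H1 promoter, each with an SpCas9 gRNA scaffold. Together they express the "pair 2" LMNA guides, and the offset nicks are stated to produce breaks with 96 bp 5' overhangs. Between the two guide units, an EF-1α core promoter drives TagBFP, a blue fluorescent marker for identifying transfected cells. The short LTR and TRE3GV fragments annotated just upstream of TagBFP are probably incidental sequence matches.

The plasmid is described as part of a Cas9 homologous recombination reporter system for studying DNA repair pathway choice at defined break structures. The record does not describe the repair donor.
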