Features (pLannotate 1.2.2; 23 found; start..end, strand, type, name):
    103..330     +  intron         hybrid intron: hybrid between chicken β-actin (CBA) and minute virus of mice (MMV) introns (Gray et al., 2011)
    468..2183    +  CDS            Cas9(N): N-terminal portion of Streptococcus pyogenes Cas9 (Zetsche et al., 2015)
   2070..4568    +  CDS            Cas9(C): C-terminal portion of Streptococcus pyogenes Cas9 (Zetsche et al., 2015)
   4569..4616    +  CDS            nucleoplasmin NLS: bipartite nuclear localization signal from nucleoplasmin
   4650..4761    +  polyA_signal   bGH poly(A) signal: bovine growth hormone polyadenylation signal
   4866..5006    +  repeat_region  AAV2 ITR: inverted terminal repeat of adeno-associated virus serotype 2 inverted
   5011..5062    -  misc_feature   bom (fragment): basis of mobility region from pBR322
   5081..5536    +  rep_origin     f1 ori (sequence partly withheld): f1 bacteriophage origin of replication; arrow indicates direction of (+) strand synthesis
   5537..5586    -  misc_feature   bom (fragment): basis of mobility region from pBR322
   5688..5723    -  CDS            rop (fragment): Rop protein, which maintains plasmids at low copy number; rop
   5818..5922    +  promoter       AmpR promoter: bla
   5923..6783    +  CDS            AmpR: β-lactamase; bla; confers resistance to ampicillin, carbenicillin, and related antibiotics
   6954..7542    +  rep_origin     ori: high-copy-number ColE1/pMB1/pBR322/pUC origin of replication
   7604..7844    +  promoter       U6 promoter: RNA polymerase III promoter for human U6 snRNA
   7874..7949    +  misc_RNA       gRNA scaffold: guide RNA scaffold for the Streptococcus pyogenes CRISPR/Cas9 system
   7999..8210    +  promoter       EF-1α core promoter: core promoter for human elongation factor EF-1α
   8211..8235    +  LTR            5' LTR (truncated) (fragment): truncated 5' long terminal repeat (LTR) from HIV-1
   8236..8260    +  promoter       TRE3GV promoter (fragment): 3rd-generation Tet-responsive promoter that can be activated by binding of Tet-On® 3G, optimized for retroviral and lentiviral vectors
   8273..8971    +  CDS            TagBFP: TagBFP is a basic (constitutively fluorescent) blue fluorescent protein published in 2008, derived from Entacmaea quadricolor. It is reported to be a very rapidly-maturing monomer with very low acid sensitivity.
   8996..9210    +  promoter       H1 promoter: human H1 RNA promoter
   9240..9315    +  misc_RNA       gRNA scaffold: guide RNA scaffold for the Streptococcus pyogenes CRISPR/Cas9 system
   9346..9631    +  enhancer       CMV enhancer: human cytomegalovirus immediate early enhancer; contains an 18-bp deletion relative to the standard CMV enhancer
   9633..102     +  promoter       chicken β-actin promoter (across the origin): contains a 21-bp deletion relative to the standard chicken β-actin promoter
>Addgene plasmid #98973 | pUC CBA-SpCas9D10Anickase.EF1a-BFP.sgLMNApair2 | addgene full sequence | sequence record 199215 | Addgene Partial NGS Result
GGTGCGGCGGCAGCCAATCAGAGCGGCGCGCTCCGAAAGTTTCCTTTTATGGCGAGGCGGCGGCGGCGGC
GGCCCTATAAAAAGCGAAGCGCGCGGCGGGCGGGAGTCGCTGCGCGCTGCCTTCGCCCCGTGCCCCGCTC
CGCCGCCGCCTCGCGCCGCCCGCCCCGGCTCTGACTGACCGCGTTACTCCCACAGGTGAGCGGGCGGGAC
GGCCCTTCTCCTCCGGGCTGTAATTAGCTGAGCAAGAGGTAAGGGTTTAAGGGATGGTTGGTTGGTGGGG
TATTAATGTTTAATTACCTGGAGCACCTGCCTGAAATCACTTTTTTTCAGGTTGGACCGGTGCCACCATG
GACTATAAGGACCACGACGGAGACTACAAGGATCATGATATTGATTACAAAGACGATGACGATAAGATGG
CCCCAAAGAAGAAGCGGAAGGTCGGTATCCACGGAGTCCCAGCAGCCGACAAGAAGTACAGCATCGGCCT
GGCCATCGGCACCAACTCTGTGGGCTGGGCCGTGATCACCGACGAGTACAAGGTGCCCAGCAAGAAATTC
AAGGTGCTGGGCAACACCGACCGGCACAGCATCAAGAAGAACCTGATCGGAGCCCTGCTGTTCGACAGCG
GCGAAACAGCCGAGGCCACCCGGCTGAAGAGAACCGCCAGAAGAAGATACACCAGACGGAAGAACCGGAT
CTGCTATCTGCAAGAGATCTTCAGCAACGAGATGGCCAAGGTGGACGACAGCTTCTTCCACAGACTGGAA
GAGTCCTTCCTGGTGGAAGAGGATAAGAAGCACGAGCGGCACCCCATCTTCGGCAACATCGTGGACGAGG
TGGCCTACCACGAGAAGTACCCCACCATCTACCACCTGAGAAAGAAACTGGTGGACAGCACCGACAAGGC
CGACCTGCGGCTGATCTATCTGGCCCTGGCCCACATGATCAAGTTCCGGGGCCACTTCCTGATCGAGGGC
GACCTGAACCCCGACAACAGCGACGTGGACAAGCTGTTCATCCAGCTGGTGCAGACCTACAACCAGCTGT
TCGAGGAAAACCCCATCAACGCCAGCGGCGTGGACGCCAAGGCCATCCTGTCTGCCAGACTGAGCAAGAG
CAGACGGCTGGAAAATCTGATCGCCCAGCTGCCCGGCGAGAAGAAGAATGGCCTGTTCGGCAACCTGATT
GCCCTGAGCCTGGGCCTGACCCCCAACTTCAAGAGCAACTTCGACCTGGCCGAGGATGCCAAACTGCAGC
TGAGCAAGGACACCTACGACGACGACCTGGACAACCTGCTGGCCCAGATCGGCGACCAGTACGCCGACCT
GTTTCTGGCCGCCAAGAACCTGTCCGACGCCATCCTGCTGAGCGACATCCTGAGAGTGAACACCGAGATC
ACCAAGGCCCCCCTGAGCGCCTCTATGATCAAGAGATACGACGAGCACCACCAGGACCTGACCCTGCTGA
AAGCTCTCGTGCGGCAGCAGCTGCCTGAGAAGTACAAAGAGATTTTCTTCGACCAGAGCAAGAACGGCTA
CGCCGGCTACATTGACGGCGGAGCCAGCCAGGAAGAGTTCTACAAGTTCATCAAGCCCATCCTGGAAAAG
ATGGACGGCACCGAGGAACTGCTCGTGAAGCTGAACAGAGAGGACCTGCTGCGGAAGCAGCGGACCTTCG
ACAACGGCAGCATCCCCCACCAGATCCACCTGGGAGAGCTGCACGCCATTCTGCGGCGGCAGGAAGATTT
TTACCCATTCCTGAAGGACAACCGGGAAAAGATCGAGAAGATCCTGACCTTCCGCATCCCCTACTACGTG
GGCCCTCTGGCCAGGGGAAACAGCAGATTCGCCTGGATGACCAGAAAGAGCGAGGAAACCATCACCCCCT
GGAACTTCGAGGAAGTGGTGGACAAGGGCGCTTCCGCCCAGAGCTTCATCGAGCGGATGACCAACTTCGA
TAAGAACCTGCCCAACGAGAAGGTGCTGCCCAAGCACAGCCTGCTGTACGAGTACTTCACCGTGTATAAC
GAGCTGACCAAAGTGAAATACGTGACCGAGGGAATGAGAAAGCCCGCCTTCCTGAGCGGCGAGCAGAAAA
AGGCCATCGTGGACCTGCTGTTCAAGACCAACCGGAAAGTGACCGTGAAGCAGCTGAAAGAGGACTACTT
CAAGAAAATCGAGTGCTTCGACTCCGTGGAAATCTCCGGCGTGGAAGATCGGTTCAACGCCTCCCTGGGC
ACATACCACGATCTGCTGAAAATTATCAAGGACAAGGACTTCCTGGACAATGAGGAAAACGAGGACATTC
TGGAAGATATCGTGCTGACCCTGACACTGTTTGAGGACAGAGAGATGATCGAGGAACGGCTGAAAACCTA
TGCCCACCTGTTCGACGACAAAGTGATGAAGCAGCTGAAGCGGCGGAGATACACCGGCTGGGGCAGGCTG
AGCCGGAAGCTGATCAACGGCATCCGGGACAAGCAGTCCGGCAAGACAATCCTGGATTTCCTGAAGTCCG
ACGGCTTCGCCAACAGAAACTTCATGCAGCTGATCCACGACGACAGCCTGACCTTTAAAGAGGACATCCA
GAAAGCCCAGGTGTCCGGCCAGGGCGATAGCCTGCACGAGCACATTGCCAATCTGGCCGGCAGCCCCGCC
ATTAAGAAGGGCATCCTGCAGACAGTGAAGGTGGTGGACGAGCTCGTGAAAGTGATGGGCCGGCACAAGC
CCGAGAACATCGTGATCGAAATGGCCAGAGAGAACCAGACCACCCAGAAGGGACAGAAGAACAGCCGCGA
GAGAATGAAGCGGATCGAAGAGGGCATCAAAGAGCTGGGCAGCCAGATCCTGAAAGAACACCCCGTGGAA
AACACCCAGCTGCAGAACGAGAAGCTGTACCTGTACTACCTGCAGAATGGGCGGGATATGTACGTGGACC
AGGAACTGGACATCAACCGGCTGTCCGACTACGATGTGGACCATATCGTGCCTCAGAGCTTTCTGAAGGA
CGACTCCATCGACAACAAGGTGCTGACCAGAAGCGACAAGAACCGGGGCAAGAGCGACAACGTGCCCTCC
GAAGAGGTCGTGAAGAAGATGAAGAACTACTGGCGGCAGCTGCTGAACGCCAAGCTGATTACCCAGAGAA
AGTTCGACAATCTGACCAAGGCCGAGAGAGGCGGCCTGAGCGAACTGGATAAGGCCGGCTTCATCAAGAG
ACAGCTGGTGGAAACCCGGCAGATCACAAAGCACGTGGCACAGATCCTGGACTCCCGGATGAACACTAAG
TACGACGAGAATGACAAGCTGATCCGGGAAGTGAAAGTGATCACCCTGAAGTCCAAGCTGGTGTCCGATT
TCCGGAAGGATTTCCAGTTTTACAAAGTGCGCGAGATCAACAACTACCACCACGCCCACGACGCCTACCT
GAACGCCGTCGTGGGAACCGCCCTGATCAAAAAGTACCCTAAGCTGGAAAGCGAGTTCGTGTACGGCGAC
TACAAGGTGTACGACGTGCGGAAGATGATCGCCAAGAGCGAGCAGGAAATCGGCAAGGCTACCGCCAAGT
ACTTCTTCTACAGCAACATCATGAACTTTTTCAAGACCGAGATTACCCTGGCCAACGGCGAGATCCGGAA
GCGGCCTCTGATCGAGACAAACGGCGAAACCGGGGAGATCGTGTGGGATAAGGGCCGGGATTTTGCCACC
GTGCGGAAAGTGCTGAGCATGCCCCAAGTGAATATCGTGAAAAAGACCGAGGTGCAGACAGGCGGCTTCA
GCAAAGAGTCTATCCTGCCCAAGAGGAACAGCGATAAGCTGATCGCCAGAAAGAAGGACTGGGACCCTAA
GAAGTACGGCGGCTTCGACAGCCCCACCGTGGCCTATTCTGTGCTGGTGGTGGCCAAAGTGGAAAAGGGC
AAGTCCAAGAAACTGAAGAGTGTGAAAGAGCTGCTGGGGATCACCATCATGGAAAGAAGCAGCTTCGAGA
AGAATCCCATCGACTTTCTGGAAGCCAAGGGCTACAAAGAAGTGAAAAAGGACCTGATCATCAAGCTGCC
TAAGTACTCCCTGTTCGAGCTGGAAAACGGCCGGAAGAGAATGCTGGCCTCTGCCGGCGAACTGCAGAAG
GGAAACGAACTGGCCCTGCCCTCCAAATATGTGAACTTCCTGTACCTGGCCAGCCACTATGAGAAGCTGA
AGGGCTCCCCCGAGGATAATGAGCAGAAACAGCTGTTTGTGGAACAGCACAAGCACTACCTGGACGAGAT
CATCGAGCAGATCAGCGAGTTCTCCAAGAGAGTGATCCTGGCCGACGCTAATCTGGACAAAGTGCTGTCC
GCCTACAACAAGCACCGGGATAAGCCCATCAGAGAGCAGGCCGAGAATATCATCCACCTGTTTACCCTGA
CCAATCTGGGAGCCCCTGCCGCCTTCAAGTACTTTGACACCACCATCGACCGGAAGAGGTACACCAGCAC
CAAAGAGGTGCTGGACGCCACCCTGATCCACCAGAGCATCACCGGCCTGTACGAGACACGGATCGACCTG
TCTCAGCTGGGAGGCGACAAAAGGCCGGCGGCCACGAAAAAGGCCGGCCAGGCAAAAAAGAAAAAGTAAG
AATTCCTAGAGCTCGCTGATCAGCCTCGACTGTGCCTTCTAGTTGCCAGCCATCTGTTGTTTGCCCCTCC
CCCGTGCCTTCCTTGACCCTGGAAGGTGCCACTCCCACTGTCCTTTCCTAATAAAATGAGGAAATTGCAT
CGCATTGTCTGAGTAGGTGTCATTCTATTCTGGGGGGTGGGGTGGGGCAGGACAGCAAGGGGGAGGATTG
GGAAGAGAATAGCAGGCATGCTGGGGAGCGGCCGCAGGAACCCCTAGTGATGGAGTTGGCCACTCCCTCT
CTGCGCGCTCGCTCGCTCACTGAGGCCGGGCGACCAAAGGTCGCCCGACGCCCGGGCTTTGCCCGGGCGG
CCTCAGTGAGCGAGCGAGCGCGCAGCTGCCTGCAGGGGCGCCTGATGCGGTATTTTCTCCTTACGCATCT
GTGCGGTATTTCACACCGCATA
[95 nt withheld, positions 5063-5157]
T
[46 nt withheld, positions 5159-5204]
C
[141 nt withheld, positions 5206-5346]
CCTTTGACGTTGGAGTCCACGTTCTTT
[37 nt withheld, positions 5374-5410]
ACTCTATCTCGGGCTATTCTTTTGATTTATAAGGGATTTTGCCGATTTCGGTCTATTGGTTAAAAAATGA
GCTGATTTAACAAAAATTTAACGCGAATTTTAACAAAATATTAACGTTTACAATTTTATGGTGCACTCTC
AGTACAATCTGCTCTGATGCCGCATAGTTAAGCCAGCCCCGACACCCGCCAACACCCGCTGACGCGCCCT
GACGGGCTTGTCTGCTCCCGGCATCCGCTTACAGACAAGCTGTGACCGTCTCCGGGAGCTGCATGTGTCA
GAGGTTTTCACCGTCATCACCGAAACGCGCGAGACGAAAGGGCCTCGTGATACGCCTATTTTTATAGGTT
AATGTCATGATAATAATGGTTTCTTAGACGTCAGGTGGCACTTTTCGGGGAAATGTGCGCGGAACCCCTA
TTTGTTTATTTTTCTAAATACATTCAAATATGTATCCGCTCATGAGACAATAACCCTGATAAATGCTTCA
ATAATATTGAAAAAGGAAGAGTATGAGTATTCAACATTTCCGTGTCGCCCTTATTCCCTTTTTTGCGGCA
TTTTGCCTTCCTGTTTTTGCTCACCCAGAAACGCTGGTGAAAGTAAAAGATGCTGAAGATCAGTTGGGTG
CACGAGTGGGTTACATCGAACTGGATCTCAACAGCGGTAAGATCCTTGAGAGTTTTCGCCCCGAAGAACG
TTTTCCAATGATGAGCACTTTTAAAGTTCTGCTATGTGGCGCGGTATTATCCCGTATTGACGCCGGGCAA
GAGCAACTCGGTCGCCGCATACACTATTCTCAGAATGACTTGGTTGAGTACTCACCAGTCACAGAAAAGC
ATCTTACGGATGGCATGACAGTAAGAGAATTATGCAGTGCTGCCATAACCATGAGTGATAACACTGCGGC
CAACTTACTTCTGACAACGATCGGAGGACCGAAGGAGCTAACCGCTTTTTTGCACAACATGGGGGATCAT
GTAACTCGCCTTGATCGTTGGGAACCGGAGCTGAATGAAGCCATACCAAACGACGAGCGTGACACCACGA
TGCCTGTAGCAATGGCAACAACGTTGCGCAAACTATTAACTGGCGAACTACTTACTCTAGCTTCCCGGCA
ACAATTAATAGACTGGATGGAGGCGGATAAAGTTGCAGGACCACTTCTGCGCTCGGCCCTTCCGGCTGGC
TGGTTTATTGCTGATAAATCTGGAGCCGGTGAGCGTGGAAGCCGCGGTATCATTGCAGCACTGGGGCCAG
ATGGTAAGCCCTCCCGTATCGTAGTTATCTACACGACGGGGAGTCAGGCAACTATGGATGAACGAAATAG
ACAGATCGCTGAGATAGGTGCCTCACTGATTAAGCATTGGTAACTGTCAGACCAAGTTTACTCATATATA
CTTTAGATTGATTTAAAACTTCATTTTTAATTTAAAAGGATCTAGGTGAAGATCCTTTTTGATAATCTCA
TGACCAAAATCCCTTAACGTGAGTTTTCGTTCCACTGAGCGTCAGACCCCGTAGAAAAGATCAAAGGATC
TTCTTGAGATCCTTTTTTTCTGCGCGTAATCTGCTGCTTGCAAACAAAAAAACCACCGCTACCAGCGGTG
GTTTGTTTGCCGGATCAAGAGCTACCAACTCTTTTTCCGAAGGTAACTGGCTTCAGCAGAGCGCAGATAC
CAAATACTGTTCTTCTAGTGTAGCCGTAGTTAGGCCACCACTTCAAGAACTCTGTAGCACCGCCTACATA
CCTCGCTCTGCTAATCCTGTTACCAGTGGCTGCTGCCAGTGGCGATAAGTCGTGTCTTACCGGGTTGGAC
TCAAGACGATAGTTACCGGATAAGGCGCAGCGGTCGGGCTGAACGGGGGGTTCGTGCACACAGCCCAGCT
TGGAGCGAACGACCTACACCGAACTGAGATACCTACAGCGTGAGCTATGAGAAAGCGCCACGCTTCCCGA
AGGGAGAAAGGCGGACAGGTATCCGGTAAGCGGCAGGGTCGGAACAGGAGAGCGCACGAGGGAGCTTCCA
GGGGGAAACGCCTGGTATCTTTATAGTCCTGTCGGGTTTCGCCACCTCTGACTTGAGCGTCGATTTTTGT
GATGCTCGTCAGGGGGGCGGAGCCTATGGAAAAACGCCAGCAACGCGGCCTTTTTACGGTTCCTGGCCTT
TTGCTGGCCTTTTGCTCACATGTGAGGGCCTATTTCCCATGATTCCTTCATATTTGCATATACGATACAA
GGCTGTTAGAGAGATAATTGGAATTAATTTGACTGTAAACACAAAGATATTAGTACAAAATACGTGACGT
AGAAAGTAATAATTTCTTGGGTAGTTTGCAGTTTTAAAATTATGTTTTAAAATGGACTATCATATGCTTA
CCGTAACTTGAAAGTATTTCGATTTCTTGGCTTTATATATCTTGTGGAAAGGACGAAACACCGTGCTCGG
AGTCGGAGTGCGCGTTTTAGAGCTAGAAATAGCAAGTTAAAATAAGGCTAGTCCGTTATCAACTTGAAAA
AGTGGCACCGAGTCGGTGCTTTTTTAGCGCGTGCGCCAATTCTGCAGACATGAATCAACCTCTGGATTGG
GCAGAGCGCACATCGCCCACAGTCCCCGAGAAGTTGGGGGGAGGGGTCGGCAATTGAACCGGTGCCTAGA
GAAGGTGGCGCGGGGTAAACTGGGAAAGTGATGTCGTGTACTGGCTCCGCCTTTTTCCCGAGGGTGGGGG
AGAACCGTATATAAGTGCAGTAGTCGCCGTGAACGTTCTTTTTCGCAACGGGTTTGCCGCCAGAACACAG
CTCTGGCTAACTAGAGAACCCACTGTAGTGAACCGTCAGATCGCCTGGAGACGCCATCCACGATGTCCGA
GCTGATTAAGGAGAACATGCACATGAAGCTGTACATGGAGGGCACCGTGGACAACCATCACTTCAAGTGC
ACATCCGAGGGCGAAGGCAAGCCCTACGAGGGCACCCAGACCATGAGAATCAAGGTGGTCGAGGGCGGCC
CTCTCCCCTTCGCCTTCGACATCCTGGCTACTAGCTTCCTCTACGGCAGCAAGACCTTCATCAACCACAC
CCAGGGCATCCCCGACTTCTTCAAGCAGTCCTTCCCTGAGGGCTTCACATGGGAGAGAGTCACCACATAC
GAAGACGGGGGCGTGCTGACCGCTACCCAGGACACCAGCCTCCAGGACGGCTGCCTCATCTACAACGTCA
AGATCAGAGGGGTGAACTTCACATCCAACGGCCCTGTGATGCAGAAGAAAACACTCGGCTGGGAGGCCTT
CACCGAGACGCTGTACCCCGCTGACGGCGGCCTGGAAGGCAGAAACGACATGGCCCTGAAGCTCGTGGGC
GGGAGCCATCTGATCGCAAACATCAAGACCACATATAGATCCAAGAAACCCGCTAAGAACCTCAAGATGC
CTGGCGTCTACTATGTGGACTACAGACTGGAAAGAATCAAGGAGGCCAACAACGAGACCTACGTCGAGCA
GCACGAGGTGGCAGTGGCCAGATACTGCGACCTCCCTAGCAAACTGGGGCACAAGCTTAATTGATTTTAG
CGCGTGCGCCAATTCGAACGCTGACGTCATCAACCCGCTCCAAGGAATCGCGGGCCCAGTGTCACTAGGC
GGGAACACCCAGCGCGCGTGCGCCCTGGCAGGAAGATGGCTGTGAGGGACAGGGGAGTGGCGCCCTGCAA
TATTTGCATGTCGCTATGTGTTCTGGGAAATCACCATAAACGTGAAATGTCTTTGGATTTGGGAATCTTA
TAAGTTCTGTATGAGACCACGAAACACCGCGCTGCCAACCTGCCGGCCAGTTTTAGAGCTAGAAATAGCA
AGTTAAAATAAGGCTAGTCCGTTATCAACTTGAAAAAGTGGCACCGAGTCGGTGCTTTTTTTGCAGACAA
ATGGCTAGAGGTACCCGTTACATAACTTACGGTAAATGGCCCGCCTGGCTGACCGCCCAACGACCCCCGC
CCATTGACGTCAATAGTAACGCCAATAGGGACTTTCCATTGACGTCAATGGGTGGAGTATTTACGGTAAA
CTGCCCACTTGGCAGTACATCAAGTGTATCATATGCCAAGTACGCCCCCTATTGACGTCAATGACGGTAA
ATGGCCCGCCTGGCATTGTGCCCAGTACATGACCTTATGGGACTTTCCTACTTGGCAGTACATCTACGTA
TTAGTCATCGCTATTACCATGGTCGAGGTGAGCCCCACGTTCTGCTTCACTCTCCCCATCTCCCCCCCCT
CCCCACCCCCAATTTTGTATTTATTTATTTTTTAATTATTTTGTGCAGCGATGGGGGCGGGGGGGGGGGG
GGGGCGCGCGCCAGGCGGGGCGGGGCGGGG
